>Addgene plasmid #240613 | MasR-HA | addgene full sequence | sequence record 483857 | Addgene NGS Result
CTGCAGATATCCATCACACTGGCGGCCGCTCGAGCATGCATCTAGAGGGCCCTATTCTATAGTGTCACCT
AAATGCTAGAGCTCGCTGATCAGCCTCGACTGTGCCTTCTAGTTGCCAGCCATCTGTTGTTTGCCCCTCC
CCCGTGCCTTCCTTGACCCTGGAAGGTGCCACTCCCACTGTCCTTTCCTAATAAAATGAGGAAATTGCAT
CGCATTGTCTGAGTAGGTGTCATTCTATTCTGGGGGGTGGGGTGGGGCAGGACAGCAAGGGGGAGGATTG
GGAAGACAATAGCAGGCATGCTGGGGATGCGGTGGGCTCTATGGCTTCTGAGGCGGAAAGAACCAGCTGG
GGCTCTAGGGGGTATCCCC
[124 nt withheld, positions 370-493]
C
[91 nt withheld, positions 495-585]
A
[49 nt withheld, positions 587-635]
CCTTTGACGTTGGAGTCCACGTTCTTT
[37 nt withheld, positions 663-699]
ACCCTATCTCGGTCTATTCTTTTGATTTATAAGGGATTTTGCCGATTTCGGCCTATTGGTTAAAAAATGA
GCTGATTTAACAAAAATTTAACGCGAATTAATTCTGTGGAATGTGTGTCAGTTAGGGTGTGGAAAGTCCC
CAGGCTCCCCAGCAGGCAGAAGTATGCAAAGCATGCATCTCAATTAGTCAGCAACCAGGTGTGGAAAGTC
CCCAGGCTCCCCAGCAGGCAGAAGTATGCAAAGCATGCATCTCAATTAGTCAGCAACCATAGTCCCGCCC
CTAACTCCGCCCATCCCGCCCCTAACTCCGCCCAGTTCCGCCCATTCTCCGCCCCATGGCTGACTAATTT
TTTTTATTTATGCAGAGGCCGAGGCCGCCTCTGCCTCTGAGCTATTCCAGAAGTAGTGAGGAGGCTTTTT
TGGAGGCCTAGGCTTTTGCAAAAAGCTCCCGGGAGCTTGTATATCCATTTTCGGATCTGATCAAGAGACA
GGATGAGGATCGTTTCGCATGATTGAACAAGATGGATTGCACGCAGGTTCTCCGGCCGCTTGGGTGGAGA
GGCTATTCGGCTATGACTGGGCACAACAGACAATCGGCTGCTCTGATGCCGCCGTGTTCCGGCTGTCAGC
GCAGGGGCGCCCGGTTCTTTTTGTCAAGACCGACCTGTCCGGTGCCCTGAATGAACTGCAGGACGAGGCA
GCGCGGCTATCGTGGCTGGCCACGACGGGCGTTCCTTGCGCAGCTGTGCTCGACGTTGTCACTGAAGCGG
GAAGGGACTGGCTGCTATTGGGCGAAGTGCCGGGGCAGGATCTCCTGTCATCTCACCTTGCTCCTGCCGA
GAAAGTATCCATCATGGCTGATGCAATGCGGCGGCTGCATACGCTTGATCCGGCTACCTGCCCATTCGAC
CACCAAGCGAAACATCGCATCGAGCGAGCACGTACTCGGATGGAAGCCGGTCTTGTCGATCAGGATGATC
TGGACGAAGAGCATCAGGGGCTCGCGCCAGCCGAACTGTTCGCCAGGCTCAAGGCGCGCATGCCCGACGG
CGAGGATCTCGTCGTGACCCATGGCGATGCCTGCTTGCCGAATATCATGGTGGAAAATGGCCGCTTTTCT
GGATTCATCGACTGTGGCCGGCTGGGTGTGGCGGACCGCTATCAGGACATAGCGTTGGCTACCCGTGATA
TTGCTGAAGAGCTTGGCGGCGAATGGGCTGACCGCTTCCTCGTGCTTTACGGTATCGCCGCTCCCGATTC
GCAGCGCATCGCCTTCTATCGCCTTCTTGACGAGTTCTTCTGAGCGGGACTCTGGGGTTCGAAATGACCG
ACCAAGCGACGCCCAACCTGCCATCACGAGATTTCGATTCCACCGCCGCCTTCTATGAAAGGTTGGGCTT
CGGAATCGTTTTCCGGGACGCCGGCTGGATGATCCTCCAGCGCGGGGATCTCATGCTGGAGTTCTTCGCC
CACCCCAACTTGTTTATTGCAGCTTATAATGGTTACAAATAAAGCAATAGCATCACAAATTTCACAAATA
AAGCATTTTTTTCACTGCATTCTAGTTGTGGTTTGTCCAAACTCATCAATGTATCTTATCATGTCTGTAT
ACCGTCGACCTCTAGCTAGAGCTTGGCGTAATCATGGTCATAGCTGTTTCCTGTGTGAAATTGTTATCCG
CTCACAATTCCACACAACATACGAGCCGGAAGCATAAAGTGTAAAGCCTGGGGTGCCTAATGAGTGAGCT
AACTCACATTAATTGCGTTGCGCTCACTGCCCGCTTTCCAGTCGGGAAACCTGTCGTGCCAGCTGCATTA
ATGAATCGGCCAACGCGCGGGGAGAGGCGGTTTGCGTATTGGGCGCTCTTCCGCTTCCTCGCTCACTGAC
TCGCTGCGCTCGGTCGTTCGGCTGCGGCGAGCGGTATCAGCTCACTCAAAGGCGGTAATACGGTTATCCA
CAGAATCAGGGGATAACGCAGGAAAGAACATGTGAGCAAAAGGCCAGCAAAAGGCCAGGAACCGTAAAAA
GGCCGCGTTGCTGGCGTTTTTCCATAGGCTCCGCCCCCCTGACGAGCATCACAAAAATCGACGCTCAAGT
CAGAGGTGGCGAAACCCGACAGGACTATAAAGATACCAGGCGTTTCCCCCTGGAAGCTCCCTCGTGCGCT
CTCCTGTTCCGACCCTGCCGCTTACCGGATACCTGTCCGCCTTTCTCCCTTCGGGAAGCGTGGCGCTTTC
TCATAGCTCACGCTGTAGGTATCTCAGTTCGGTGTAGGTCGTTCGCTCCAAGCTGGGCTGTGTGCACGAA
CCCCCCGTTCAGCCCGACCGCTGCGCCTTATCCGGTAACTATCGTCTTGAGTCCAACCCGGTAAGACACG
ACTTATCGCCACTGGCAGCAGCCACTGGTAACAGGATTAGCAGAGCGAGGTATGTAGGCGGTGCTACAGA
GTTCTTGAAGTGGTGGCCTAACTACGGCTACACTAGAAGAACAGTATTTGGTATCTGCGCTCTGCTGAAG
CCAGTTACCTTCGGAAAAAGAGTTGGTAGCTCTTGATCCGGCAAACAAACCACCGCTGGTAGCGGTGGTT
TTTTTGTTTGCAAGCAGCAGATTACGCGCAGAAAAAAAGGATCTCAAGAAGATCCTTTGATCTTTTCTAC
GGGGTCTGACGCTCAGTGGAACGAAAACTCACGTTAAGGGATTTTGGTCATGAGATTATCAAAAAGGATC
TTCACCTAGATCCTTTTAAATTAAAAATGAAGTTTTAAATCAATCTAAAGTATATATGAGTAAACTTGGT
CTGACAGTTACCAATGCTTAATCAGTGAGGCACCTATCTCAGCGATCTGTCTATTTCGTTCATCCATAGT
TGCCTGACTCCCCGTCGTGTAGATAACTACGATACGGGAGGGCTTACCATCTGGCCCCAGTGCTGCAATG
ATACCGCGAGACCCACGCTCACCGGCTCCAGATTTATCAGCAATAAACCAGCCAGCCGGAAGGGCCGAGC
GCAGAAGTGGTCCTGCAACTTTATCCGCCTCCATCCAGTCTATTAATTGTTGCCGGGAAGCTAGAGTAAG
TAGTTCGCCAGTTAATAGTTTGCGCAACGTTGTTGCCATTGCTACAGGCATCGTGGTGTCACGCTCGTCG
TTTGGTATGGCTTCATTCAGCTCCGGTTCCCAACGATCAAGGCGAGTTACATGATCCCCCATGTTGTGCA
AAAAAGCGGTTAGCTCCTTCGGTCCTCCGATCGTTGTCAGAAGTAAGTTGGCCGCAGTGTTATCACTCAT
GGTTATGGCAGCACTGCATAATTCTCTTACTGTCATGCCATCCGTAAGATGCTTTTCTGTGACTGGTGAG
TACTCAACCAAGTCATTCTGAGAATAGTGTATGCGGCGACCGAGTTGCTCTTGCCCGGCGTCAATACGGG
ATAATACCGCGCCACATAGCAGAACTTTAAAAGTGCTCATCATTGGAAAACGTTCTTCGGGGCGAAAACT
CTCAAGGATCTTACCGCTGTTGAGATCCAGTTCGATGTAACCCACTCGTGCACCCAACTGATCTTCAGCA
TCTTTTACTTTCACCAGCGTTTCTGGGTGAGCAAAAACAGGAAGGCAAAATGCCGCAAAAAAGGGAATAA
GGGCGACACGGAAATGTTGAATACTCATACTCTTCCTTTTTCAATATTATTGAAGCATTTATCAGGGTTA
TTGTCTCATGAGCGGATACATATTTGAATGTATTTAGAAAAATAAACAAATAGGGGTTCCGCGCACATTT
CCCCGAAAAGTGCCACCTGACGTCGACGGATCGGGAGATCTCCCGATCCCCTATGGTGCACTCTCAGTAC
AATCTGCTCTGATGCCGCATAGTTAAGCCAGTATCTGCTCCCTGCTTGTGTGTTGGAGGTCGCTGAGTAG
TGCGCGAGCAAAATTTAAGCTACAACAAGGCAAGGCTTGACCGACAATTGCATGAAGAATCTGCTTAGGG
TTAGGCGTTTTGCGCTGCTTCGCGATGTACGGGCCAGATATACGCGTTGACATTGATTATTGACTAGTTA
TTAATAGTAATCAATTACGGGGTCATTAGTTCATAGCCCATATATGGAGTTCCGCGTTACATAACTTACG
GTAAATGGCCCGCCTGGCTGACCGCCCAACGACCCCCGCCCATTGACGTCAATAATGACGTATGTTCCCA
TAGTAACGCCAATAGGGACTTTCCATTGACGTCAATGGGTGGAGTATTTACGGTAAACTGCCCACTTGGC
AGTACATCAAGTGTATCATATGCCAAGTACGCCCCCTATTGACGTCAATGACGGTAAATGGCCCGCCTGG
CATTATGCCCAGTACATGACCTTATGGGACTTTCCTACTTGGCAGTACATCTACGTATTAGTCATCGCTA
TTACCATGGTGATGCGGTTTTGGCAGTACATCAATGGGCGTGGATAGCGGTTTGACTCACGGGGATTTCC
AAGTCTCCACCCCATTGACGTCAATGGGAGTTTGTTTTGGCACCAAAATCAACGGGACTTTCCAAAATGT
CGTAACAACTCCGCCCCATTGACGCAAATGGGCGGTAGGCGTGTACGGTGGGAGGTCTATATAAGCAGAG
CTCTCTGGCTAACTAGAGAACCCACTGCTTACTGGCTTATCGAAATTAATACGACTCACTATAGGGAGAC
CCAAGCTTGGTACCGAGCTCGGATCCATGTACCCATACGATGTTCCAGATTACGCTATGGATGGGTCAAA
CGTGACATCATTTGTTGTTGAGGAACCCACGAACATCTCAACTGGCAGGAACGCCTCAGTCGGGAATGCA
CATCGGCAAATCCCCATCGTGCACTGGGTCATTATGAGCATCTCCCCAGTGGGGTTTGTTGAGAATGGGA
TTCTCCTCTGGTTCCTGTGCTTCCGGATGAGAAGAAATCCCTTCACTGTCTACATCACCCACCTGTCTAT
CGCAGACATCTCACTGCTCTTCTGTATTTTCATCTTGTCTATCGACTATGCTTTAGATTATGAGCTTTCT
TCTGGCCATTACTACACAATTGTCACATTATCAGTGACTTTTCTGTTTGGCTACAACACGGGCCTCTATC
TGCTGACGGCCATTAGTGTGGAGAGGTGCCTGTCAGTCCTTTACCCCATCTGGTACCGATGCCATCGCCC
CAAGTACCAGTCGGCATTGGTCTGTGCCCTTCTGTGGGCTCTTTCTTGCTTGGTGACCACCATGGAGTAT
GTCATGTGCATCGACAGAGAAGAAGAGAGTCACTCTCGGAATGACTGCCGAGCAGTCATCATCTTTATAG
CCATCCTGAGCTTCCTGGTCTTCACGCCCCTCATGCTGGTGTCCAGCACCATCTTGGTCGTGAAGATCCG
GAAGAACACGTGGGCTTCCCATTCCTCCAAGCTTTACATAGTCATCATGGTCACCATCATTATATTCCTC
ATCTTCGCTATGCCCATGAGACTCCTTTACCTGCTGTACTATGAGTATTGGTCGACCTTTGGGAACCTAC
ACCACATTTCCCTGCTCTTCTCCACAATCAACAGTAGCGCCAACCCTTTCATTTACTTCTTTGTGGGAAG
CAGTAAGAAGAAGAGATTCAAGGAGTCCTTAAAAGTTGTTCTGACCAGGGCTTTCAAAGATGAAATGCAA
CCTCGGCGCCAGAAAGACAATTGTAATACGGTCACAGTTGAGACTGTCGTCTAAGAACTGTGAGGGAAGT
TGTGGATAAAAATGGTGGAACACAGGTCATTTTTAGTTTGTGCTTGGAATATGACTTAAGTATCTCCTAA
ATGTGATACAGAAGAACATCTCATCCCATATGCATGAGATACTAATTAATGATGAAAGAATT
Features (pLannotate 1.2.2; 22 found; start..end, strand, type, name):
     56..74      -  promoter       SP6 promoter: promoter for bacteriophage SP6 RNA polymerase
    100..324     +  polyA_signal   bGH poly(A) signal: bovine growth hormone polyadenylation signal
    328..349     +  promoter       SV40 promoter (fragment): SV40 enhancer and early promoter
    370..798     +  rep_origin     f1 ori (sequence partly withheld): f1 bacteriophage origin of replication; arrow indicates direction of (+) strand synthesis
    812..1141    +  promoter       SV40 promoter: SV40 enhancer and early promoter
   1208..1999    +  CDS            neo: KKA2_KLEPN - Also known as kan, nptII. Experimental evidence at protein level: Swiss-Prot protein existence level 1. Resistance to kanamycin, neomycin, paromomycin, ribostamycin, butirosin and gentamicin B. From Klebsiella pneumoniae.
   2023..2181    +  CDS            ble (fragment): BLE_KLEPN - Experimental evidence at protein level: Swiss-Prot protein existence level 1. Binding protein with a strong affinity to the bleomycin family of antibiotics. Binds to CL990; an antimitotic-antibiotic compound. From Klebsiella pneumoniae.
   2176..2297    +  polyA_signal   SV40 poly(A) signal: SV40 polyadenylation signal
   2370..2386    -  protein_bind   lac operator: The lac repressor binds to the lac operator to inhibit transcription in E. coli. This inhibition can be relieved by adding lactose or isopropyl-β-D-thiogalactopyranoside (IPTG). lac repressor encoded by lacI
   2394..2424    -  promoter       lac promoter: promoter for the E. coli lac operon
   2439..2460    -  protein_bind   CAP binding site: CAP binding activates transcription in the presence of cAMP. E. coli catabolite activator protein
   2473..2565    -  CDS            lacI (fragment): lac repressor; lacI; The lac repressor binds to the lac operator to inhibit transcription in E. coli. This inhibition can be relieved by adding lactose or isopropyl-β-D-thiogalactopyranoside (IPTG).
   2748..3336    -  rep_origin     ori: high-copy-number ColE1/pMB1/pBR322/pUC origin of replication
   3507..4367    -  CDS            AmpR: β-lactamase; bla; confers resistance to ampicillin, carbenicillin, and related antibiotics
   4368..4472    -  promoter       AmpR promoter: bla
   4531..4583    -  misc_feature   bom (fragment): basis of mobility region from pBR322
   4738..5117    +  enhancer       CMV enhancer: human cytomegalovirus immediate early enhancer
   5118..5321    +  promoter       CMV promoter: human cytomegalovirus (CMV) immediate early promoter
   5317..5350    +  LTR            5' LTR (truncated) (fragment): truncated 5' long terminal repeat (LTR) from HIV-1
   5366..5384    +  promoter       T7 promoter: promoter for bacteriophage T7 RNA polymerase
   5419..5445    +  CDS            3xHA (fragment): three tandem HA epitope tags
   5446..6420    +  CDS            MAS1: MAS_HUMAN - Also known as MAS. Experimental evidence at protein level: Swiss-Prot protein existence level 1. Receptor for angiotensin 1-7 (By similarity). Acts specifically as a functional antagonist of AGTR1 (angiotensin-2 type 1 receptor), although it up-regulates AGTR1 receptor levels. Positive regulation of AGTR1 levels occurs through activation of the G-proteins GNA11 and GNAQ, and stimulation of the protein kinase C signaling cascade. The antagonist effect on AGTR1 function is probably due to AGTR1 being physically altered by MAS1. From Homo sapiens (Human).
