[The description below was written by a language model from this plasmid's Addgene catalogue record and pLannotate feature annotations shown in this document.]
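Description:
MasR-HA is a mammalian expression plasmid built on the pcDNA3.1(+) backbone that encodes the human MAS1 receptor (MasR) with an N-terminal HA epitope tag. MAS1 is a G protein-coupled receptor of the renin-angiotensin-aldosterone system, annotated as a receptor for angiotensin 1-7 and as a functional antagonist of the angiotensin II type 1 receptor (AT1R). Because the MAS1 coding region lies within a single exon, the depositor amplified the insert directly from human genomic DNA, adding the HA tag through the forward primer, and cloned it between the BamHI and EcoRI sites. In the sequenced 6,571 nt record, a 27 nt HA match (a single copy, although the annotation tool labels it as a fragment of 3xHA) sits immediately upstream of the MAS1 open reading frame.

Expression is driven by the human CMV immediate early enhancer and promoter, and transcripts are terminated by the bovine growth hormone polyadenylation signal. A T7 promoter upstream and an SP6 promoter downstream flank the insert and can serve for in vitro transcription or sequencing. A separate cassette, with the SV40 early promoter driving the neomycin/kanamycin phosphotransferase gene followed by an SV40 poly(A) signal, allows G418 selection of stably transfected mammalian cells. In E. coli, the plasmid is maintained at high copy number through a ColE1/pUC-type origin and selected with ampicillin via the β-lactamase gene. An f1 origin is also present. Several short annotated fragments (HIV-1 LTR, ble, lacI, bom) appear to be partial sequence matches in the backbone rather than functional parts. The construct suits transient or stable expression of MasR in mammalian cells, with the HA tag allowing antibody detection or immunoprecipitation in studies of MasR signalling and its opposition to AT1R.
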