Addgene plasmid #240613: MasR-HA
Purpose: Encodes MasR, a receptor on RAAS that antagonizes the AT1R physiological effects.
Depositing lab: Zaid Abassi. Depositing organization: Technion Research and Development Foundation.
Backbone
  Vector backbone: pcDNA3.1(+)
  Backbone size w/o insert (bp): 5564
  Vector type: Mammalian Expression
Growth in bacteria
  Bacterial resistance: Ampicillin, 100 μg/mL
  Growth temperature: 37°C
  Growth strain: DH5alpha
  Copy number: High Copy
Gene/Insert
  Gene/Insert name: MAS1 receptor (alt name: MasR)
  Species: H. sapiens (human)
  Insert size (bp): 1008
  Entrez Gene: MAS1 (a.k.a. MAS, MGRA)
  Promoter: CMV
  Tag / fusion protein: HA tag (N terminal on insert)
  Cloning method: Restriction Enzyme; 5′ cloning site BamHI (unknown if destroyed); 3′ cloning site EcoRI (unknown if destroyed)
  Sequencing primers: 5′ CMV Promoter (F): ATTGACGCAAATGGGCGGTA
Terms and licenses: Academic/Nonprofit Terms; Industry Terms: Not Available to Industry
Depositor comments: We generated the MasR insert by amplification of human genomic DNA with the primers F: CAAGCTTGGTACCGAGCTCGGATCCTACCCATACGATGTTCCAGATTACGCGATGGATGGGTCAAACGTG; R:AGTGTGATGGATATCTGCAGAATTCTTTCATCATTAATTAGTATCTCATGC; this is because the MasR insert is composed of one Exon.
How to cite: MasR-HA was a gift from Zaid Abassi (Addgene plasmid # 240613 ; http://n2t.net/addgene:240613 ; RRID:Addgene_240613)
